Addgene plasmid #13820: HDAC1 Flag
Purpose: Mammalian expression of human histone deacetylase 1 with flag tag
Depositing lab: Eric Verdin. Depositing organization: J. David Gladstone Institutes. Publication: Characterization of a human RPD3 ortholog, HDAC3. Emiliani S, Fischle W, Van Lint C, Al-Abed Y, Verdin E. Proc Natl Acad Sci U S A. 1998 Mar 17. 95(6):2795-800. 10.1073/pnas.95.6.2795 PubMed 9501169.
Backbone
  Vector backbone: pcDNA3.1 +
  Backbone manufacturer: Invitrogen
  Backbone size w/o insert (bp): 5500
  Vector type: Mammalian Expression
  Selectable markers: Neomycin (select with G418)
Growth in bacteria
  Bacterial resistance: Ampicillin, 100 μg/mL
  Growth temperature: 37°C
  Growth strain: DH5alpha
  Copy number: High Copy
Gene/Insert
  Gene/Insert name: HDAC1 (alt name: Histone Deacetylase 1)
  Species: H. sapiens (human)
  Insert size (bp): 1600
  GenBank ID: NM_004964
  Entrez Gene: HDAC1 (a.k.a. GON-10, HD1, KDAC1, RPD3, RPD3L1)
  Tag / fusion protein: flag (C terminal on backbone)
  Cloning method: Restriction Enzyme; 5′ cloning site EcoRI (not destroyed); 3′ cloning site EcoRI (not destroyed)
  Sequencing primers: 5′ T7; 3′ BGH Reverse
Terms and licenses: Academic/Nonprofit Terms; Industry Terms: Not Available to Industry
Depositor comments: cloned into a version of pcDNA3.1 that has been modified to include a C-terminal Flag tag (see author's map for details).
How to cite: HDAC1 Flag was a gift from Eric Verdin (Addgene plasmid # 13820 ; http://n2t.net/addgene:13820 ; RRID:Addgene_13820)
