[The description below was written by a language model from this plasmid's Addgene catalogue record and pLannotate feature annotations shown in this document.]
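Description:
HDAC1 Flag is a mammalian expression plasmid that encodes human histone deacetylase 1 (HDAC1) fused to a C-terminal FLAG epitope. It is built on a modified pcDNA3.1(+) backbone in which the FLAG coding sequence was added to the vector, so that an insert cloned in frame upstream acquires the tag. The HDAC1 cDNA (about 1.6 kb according to the catalogue, with an annotated coding region of roughly 1.45 kb) was inserted between two EcoRI sites that both remain intact. The sequenced plasmid is 6,869 nt. In bacteria it is maintained at high copy through a ColE1/pUC-type origin and selected with ampicillin via the β-lactamase gene. An f1 origin is also present, which permits single-stranded DNA production.

Expression in mammalian cells is driven by the human cytomegalovirus immediate early enhancer and promoter, and transcripts are terminated by the bovine growth hormone polyadenylation signal. A T7 promoter lies between the CMV promoter and the insert, where it can support in vitro transcription and serves as a sequencing primer site. A separate cassette, consisting of the SV40 early promoter, the neomycin phosphotransferase gene and the SV40 poly(A) signal, allows G418 selection of stably transfected cells. The automated annotation also reports several short fragments (HIV-1 LTR, ble, lacI, lac promoter/operator and bom). These appear to be backbone remnants or partial matches rather than functional parts of the design.

The FLAG tag allows the overexpressed enzyme to be detected by immunoblot or recovered by immunoprecipitation. This suits studies of HDAC1 deacetylase activity, its multiprotein complexes and its role in transcriptional repression.
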