Features (pLannotate 1.2.2; 21 found; start..end, strand, type, name):
     74..453     +  enhancer       CMV enhancer: human cytomegalovirus immediate early enhancer
    454..657     +  promoter       CMV promoter: human cytomegalovirus (CMV) immediate early promoter
    653..686     +  LTR            5' LTR (truncated) (fragment): truncated 5' long terminal repeat (LTR) from HIV-1
    702..720     +  promoter       T7 promoter: promoter for bacteriophage T7 RNA polymerase
    783..2228    +  CDS            HDAC1: HDAC1_HUMAN - Also known as RPD3L1. Experimental evidence at protein level: Swiss-Prot protein existence level 1. Responsible for the deacetylation of lysine residues on the N-terminal part of the core histones (H2A, H2B, H3 and H4). Histone deacetylation gives a tag for epigenetic repression and plays an important role in transcriptional regulation, cell cycle progression and developmental events. Histone deacetylases act via the formation of large multiprotein complexes. Deacetylates SP proteins, SP1 and SP3, and regulates their function. Component of the BRG1-RB1-HDAC1 complex, which negati
   2244..2264    +  CDS            FLAG (fragment): FLAG® epitope tag, followed by an enterokinase cleavage site
   2305..2529    +  polyA_signal   bGH poly(A) signal: bovine growth hormone polyadenylation signal
   2533..2554    +  promoter       SV40 promoter (fragment): SV40 enhancer and early promoter
   2575..3003    +  rep_origin     f1 ori (sequence partly withheld): f1 bacteriophage origin of replication; arrow indicates direction of (+) strand synthesis
   3017..3346    +  promoter       SV40 promoter: SV40 enhancer and early promoter
   3413..4204    +  CDS            neo: KKA2_KLEPN - Also known as kan, nptII. Experimental evidence at protein level: Swiss-Prot protein existence level 1. Resistance to kanamycin, neomycin, paromomycin, ribostamycin, butirosin and gentamicin B. From Klebsiella pneumoniae.
   4228..4386    +  CDS            ble (fragment): BLE_KLEPN - Experimental evidence at protein level: Swiss-Prot protein existence level 1. Binding protein with a strong affinity to the bleomycin family of antibiotics. Binds to CL990; an antimitotic-antibiotic compound. From Klebsiella pneumoniae.
   4381..4502    +  polyA_signal   SV40 poly(A) signal: SV40 polyadenylation signal
   4575..4591    -  protein_bind   lac operator: The lac repressor binds to the lac operator to inhibit transcription in E. coli. This inhibition can be relieved by adding lactose or isopropyl-β-D-thiogalactopyranoside (IPTG). lac repressor encoded by lacI
   4599..4629    -  promoter       lac promoter: promoter for the E. coli lac operon
   4644..4665    -  protein_bind   CAP binding site: CAP binding activates transcription in the presence of cAMP. E. coli catabolite activator protein
   4678..4770    -  CDS            lacI (fragment): lac repressor; lacI; The lac repressor binds to the lac operator to inhibit transcription in E. coli. This inhibition can be relieved by adding lactose or isopropyl-β-D-thiogalactopyranoside (IPTG).
   4953..5541    -  rep_origin     ori: high-copy-number ColE1/pMB1/pBR322/pUC origin of replication
   5712..6572    -  CDS            AmpR: β-lactamase; bla; confers resistance to ampicillin, carbenicillin, and related antibiotics
   6573..6677    -  promoter       AmpR promoter: bla
   6736..6788    -  misc_feature   bom (fragment): basis of mobility region from pBR322
>Addgene plasmid #13820 | HDAC1 Flag | addgene full sequence | sequence record 238496 | Addgene NGS Result
AATTGCATGAAGAATCTGCTTAGGGTTAGGCGTTTTGCGCTGCTTCGCGATGTACGGGCCAGATATACGC
GTTGACATTGATTATTGACTAGTTATTAATAGTAATCAATTACGGGGTCATTAGTTCATAGCCCATATAT
GGAGTTCCGCGTTACATAACTTACGGTAAATGGCCCGCCTGGCTGACCGCCCAACGACCCCCGCCCATTG
ACGTCAATAATGACGTATGTTCCCATAGTAACGCCAATAGGGACTTTCCATTGACGTCAATGGGTGGAGT
ATTTACGGTAAACTGCCCACTTGGCAGTACATCAAGTGTATCATATGCCAAGTACGCCCCCTATTGACGT
CAATGACGGTAAATGGCCCGCCTGGCATTATGCCCAGTACATGACCTTATGGGACTTTCCTACTTGGCAG
TACATCTACGTATTAGTCATCGCTATTACCATGGTGATGCGGTTTTGGCAGTACATCAATGGGCGTGGAT
AGCGGTTTGACTCACGGGGATTTCCAAGTCTCCACCCCATTGACGTCAATGGGAGTTTGTTTTGGCACCA
AAATCAACGGGACTTTCCAAAATGTCGTAACAACTCCGCCCCATTGACGCAAATGGGCGGTAGGCGTGTA
CGGTGGGAGGTCTATATAAGCAGAGCTCTCTGGCTAACTAGAGAACCCACTGCTTACTGGCTTATCGAAA
TTAATACGACTCACTATAGGGAGACCCAAGCTGGCTAGCGTTTAAACTTAAGCTTGGTACCGAGCTCGGA
TCCGAATTCACGATGGCGCAGACGCAGGGCACCCGGAGGAAAGTCTGTTACTACTACGACGGGGATGTTG
GAAATTACTATTATGGACAAGGCCACCCAATGAAGCCTCACCGAATCCGCATGACTCATAATTTGCTGCT
CAACTATGGTCTCTACCGAAAAATGGAAATCTATCGCCCTCACAAAGCCAATGCTGAGGAGATGACCAAG
TACCACAGCGATGACTACATTAAATTCTTGCGCTCCATCCGTCCAGATAACATGTCGGAGTACAGCAAGC
AGATGCAGAGATTCAACGTTGGTGAGGACTGTCCAGTATTCGATGGCCTGTTTGAGTTCTGTCAGTTGTC
TACTGGTGGTTCTGTGGCAAGTGCTGTGAAACTTAATAAGCAGCAGACGGACATCGCTGTGAATTGGGCT
GGGGGCCTGCACCATGCAAAGAAGTCCGAGGCATCTGGCTTCTGTTACGTCAATGATATCGTCTTGGCCA
TCCTGGAACTGCTAAAGTATCACCAGAGGGTGCTGTACATTGACATTGATATTCACCATGGTGACGGCGT
GGAAGAGGCCTTCTACACCACGGACCGGGTCATGACTGTGTCCTTTCATAAGTATGGAGAGTACTTCCCA
GGAACTGGGGACCTACGGGATATCGGGGCTGGCAAAGGCAAGTATTATGCTGTTAACTACCCGCTCCGAG
ACGGGATTGATGACGAGTCCTATGAGGCCATTTTCAAGCCGGTCATGTCCAAAGTAATGGAGATGTTCCA
GCCTAGTGCGGTGGTCTTACAGTGTGGCTCAGACTCCCTATCTGGGGATCGGTTAGGTTGCTTCAATCTA
ACTATCAAAGGACACGCCAAGTGTGTGGAATTTGTCAAGAGCTTTAACCTGCCTATGCTGATGCTGGGAG
GCGGTGGTTACACCATTCGTAACGTTGCCCGGTGCTGGACATATGAGACAGCTGTGGCCCTGGATACGGA
GATCCCTAATGAGCTTCCATACAATGACTACTTTGAATACTTTGGACCAGATTTCAAGCTCCACATCAGT
CCTTCCAATATGACTAACCAGAACACGAATGAGTACCTGGAGAAGATCAAACAGCGACTGTTTGAGAACC
TTAGAATGCTGCCGCACGCACCTGGGGTCCAAATGCAGGCGATTCCTGAGGACGCCATCCCTGAGGAGAG
TGGCGATGAGGACGAAGACGACCCTGACAAGCGCATCTCGATCTGCTCCTCTGACAAACGAATTGCCTGT
GAGGAAGAGTTCTCCGATTCTGAAGAGGAGGGAGAGGGGGGCCGCAAGAACTCTTCCAACTTCAAAAAAG
CCAAGAGAGTCAAAACAGAGGATGAAAAAGAGAAAGACCCAGAGGAGAAGAAAGAAGTCACCGAAGAGGA
GAAAACCAAGGAGGAGAAGCCAGAAGCCAAAGGGGTCAAGGAGGAGGTCAAGTTGGCCGAATTCGGAGGA
GACTACAAGGACGACGATGACAAGTAATCTAGAGGGCCCGTTTAAACCCGCTGATCAGCCTCGACTGTGC
CTTCTAGTTGCCAGCCATCTGTTGTTTGCCCCTCCCCCGTGCCTTCCTTGACCCTGGAAGGTGCCACTCC
CACTGTCCTTTCCTAATAAAATGAGGAAATTGCATCGCATTGTCTGAGTAGGTGTCATTCTATTCTGGGG
GGTGGGGTGGGGCAGGACAGCAAGGGGGAGGATTGGGAAGACAATAGCAGGCATGCTGGGGATGCGGTGG
GCTCTATGGCTTCTGAGGCGGAAAGAACCAGCTGGGGCTCTAGGGGGTATCCCC
[124 nt withheld, positions 2575-2698]
C
[91 nt withheld, positions 2700-2790]
A
[49 nt withheld, positions 2792-2840]
CCTTTGACGTTGGAGTCCACGTTCTTT
[37 nt withheld, positions 2868-2904]
ACCCTATCTCGGTCTATTCTTTTGATTTATAAGGGATTTTGCCGATTTCGGCCTATTGGTTAAAAAATGA
GCTGATTTAACAAAAATTTAACGCGAATTAATTCTGTGGAATGTGTGTCAGTTAGGGTGTGGAAAGTCCC
CAGGCTCCCCAGCAGGCAGAAGTATGCAAAGCATGCATCTCAATTAGTCAGCAACCAGGTGTGGAAAGTC
CCCAGGCTCCCCAGCAGGCAGAAGTATGCAAAGCATGCATCTCAATTAGTCAGCAACCATAGTCCCGCCC
CTAACTCCGCCCATCCCGCCCCTAACTCCGCCCAGTTCCGCCCATTCTCCGCCCCATGGCTGACTAATTT
TTTTTATTTATGCAGAGGCCGAGGCCGCCTCTGCCTCTGAGCTATTCCAGAAGTAGTGAGGAGGCTTTTT
TGGAGGCCTAGGCTTTTGCAAAAAGCTCCCGGGAGCTTGTATATCCATTTTCGGATCTGATCAAGAGACA
GGATGAGGATCGTTTCGCATGATTGAACAAGATGGATTGCACGCAGGTTCTCCGGCCGCTTGGGTGGAGA
GGCTATTCGGCTATGACTGGGCACAACAGACAATCGGCTGCTCTGATGCCGCCGTGTTCCGGCTGTCAGC
GCAGGGGCGCCCGGTTCTTTTTGTCAAGACCGACCTGTCCGGTGCCCTGAATGAACTGCAGGACGAGGCA
GCGCGGCTATCGTGGCTGGCCACGACGGGCGTTCCTTGCGCAGCTGTGCTCGACGTTGTCACTGAAGCGG
GAAGGGACTGGCTGCTATTGGGCGAAGTGCCGGGGCAGGATCTCCTGTCATCTCACCTTGCTCCTGCCGA
GAAAGTATCCATCATGGCTGATGCAATGCGGCGGCTGCATACGCTTGATCCGGCTACCTGCCCATTCGAC
CACCAAGCGAAACATCGCATCGAGCGAGCACGTACTCGGATGGAAGCCGGTCTTGTCGATCAGGATGATC
TGGACGAAGAGCATCAGGGGCTCGCGCCAGCCGAACTGTTCGCCAGGCTCAAGGCGCGCATGCCCGACGG
CGAGGATCTCGTCGTGACCCATGGCGATGCCTGCTTGCCGAATATCATGGTGGAAAATGGCCGCTTTTCT
GGATTCATCGACTGTGGCCGGCTGGGTGTGGCGGACCGCTATCAGGACATAGCGTTGGCTACCCGTGATA
TTGCTGAAGAGCTTGGCGGCGAATGGGCTGACCGCTTCCTCGTGCTTTACGGTATCGCCGCTCCCGATTC
GCAGCGCATCGCCTTCTATCGCCTTCTTGACGAGTTCTTCTGAGCGGGACTCTGGGGTTCGAAATGACCG
ACCAAGCGACGCCCAACCTGCCATCACGAGATTTCGATTCCACCGCCGCCTTCTATGAAAGGTTGGGCTT
CGGAATCGTTTTCCGGGACGCCGGCTGGATGATCCTCCAGCGCGGGGATCTCATGCTGGAGTTCTTCGCC
CACCCCAACTTGTTTATTGCAGCTTATAATGGTTACAAATAAAGCAATAGCATCACAAATTTCACAAATA
AAGCATTTTTTTCACTGCATTCTAGTTGTGGTTTGTCCAAACTCATCAATGTATCTTATCATGTCTGTAT
ACCGTCGACCTCTAGCTAGAGCTTGGCGTAATCATGGTCATAGCTGTTTCCTGTGTGAAATTGTTATCCG
CTCACAATTCCACACAACATACGAGCCGGAAGCATAAAGTGTAAAGCCTGGGGTGCCTAATGAGTGAGCT
AACTCACATTAATTGCGTTGCGCTCACTGCCCGCTTTCCAGTCGGGAAACCTGTCGTGCCAGCTGCATTA
ATGAATCGGCCAACGCGCGGGGAGAGGCGGTTTGCGTATTGGGCGCTCTTCCGCTTCCTCGCTCACTGAC
TCGCTGCGCTCGGTCGTTCGGCTGCGGCGAGCGGTATCAGCTCACTCAAAGGCGGTAATACGGTTATCCA
CAGAATCAGGGGATAACGCAGGAAAGAACATGTGAGCAAAAGGCCAGCAAAAGGCCAGGAACCGTAAAAA
GGCCGCGTTGCTGGCGTTTTTCCATAGGCTCCGCCCCCCTGACGAGCATCACAAAAATCGACGCTCAAGT
CAGAGGTGGCGAAACCCGACAGGACTATAAAGATACCAGGCGTTTCCCCCTGGAAGCTCCCTCGTGCGCT
CTCCTGTTCCGACCCTGCCGCTTACCGGATACCTGTCCGCCTTTCTCCCTTCGGGAAGCGTGGCGCTTTC
TCATAGCTCACGCTGTAGGTATCTCAGTTCGGTGTAGGTCGTTCGCTCCAAGCTGGGCTGTGTGCACGAA
CCCCCCGTTCAGCCCGACCGCTGCGCCTTATCCGGTAACTATCGTCTTGAGTCCAACCCGGTAAGACACG
ACTTATCGCCACTGGCAGCAGCCACTGGTAACAGGATTAGCAGAGCGAGGTATGTAGGCGGTGCTACAGA
GTTCTTGAAGTGGTGGCCTAACTACGGCTACACTAGAAGAACAGTATTTGGTATCTGCGCTCTGCTGAAG
CCAGTTACCTTCGGAAAAAGAGTTGGTAGCTCTTGATCCGGCAAACAAACCACCGCTGGTAGCGGTGGTT
TTTTTGTTTGCAAGCAGCAGATTACGCGCAGAAAAAAAGGATCTCAAGAAGATCCTTTGATCTTTTCTAC
GGGGTCTGACGCTCAGTGGAACGAAAACTCACGTTAAGGGATTTTGGTCATGAGATTATCAAAAAGGATC
TTCACCTAGATCCTTTTAAATTAAAAATGAAGTTTTAAATCAATCTAAAGTATATATGAGTAAACTTGGT
CTGACAGTTACCAATGCTTAATCAGTGAGGCACCTATCTCAGCGATCTGTCTATTTCGTTCATCCATAGT
TGCCTGACTCCCCGTCGTGTAGATAACTACGATACGGGAGGGCTTACCATCTGGCCCCAGTGCTGCAATG
ATACCGCGAGACCCACGCTCACCGGCTCCAGATTTATCAGCAATAAACCAGCCAGCCGGAAGGGCCGAGC
GCAGAAGTGGTCCTGCAACTTTATCCGCCTCCATCCAGTCTATTAATTGTTGCCGGGAAGCTAGAGTAAG
TAGTTCGCCAGTTAATAGTTTGCGCAACGTTGTTGCCATTGCTACAGGCATCGTGGTGTCACGCTCGTCG
TTTGGTATGGCTTCATTCAGCTCCGGTTCCCAACGATCAAGGCGAGTTACATGATCCCCCATGTTGTGCA
AAAAAGCGGTTAGCTCCTTCGGTCCTCCGATCGTTGTCAGAAGTAAGTTGGCCGCAGTGTTATCACTCAT
GGTTATGGCAGCACTGCATAATTCTCTTACTGTCATGCCATCCGTAAGATGCTTTTCTGTGACTGGTGAG
TACTCAACCAAGTCATTCTGAGAATAGTGTATGCGGCGACCGAGTTGCTCTTGCCCGGCGTCAATACGGG
ATAATACCGCGCCACATAGCAGAACTTTAAAAGTGCTCATCATTGGAAAACGTTCTTCGGGGCGAAAACT
CTCAAGGATCTTACCGCTGTTGAGATCCAGTTCGATGTAACCCACTCGTGCACCCAACTGATCTTCAGCA
TCTTTTACTTTCACCAGCGTTTCTGGGTGAGCAAAAACAGGAAGGCAAAATGCCGCAAAAAAGGGAATAA
GGGCGACACGGAAATGTTGAATACTCATACTCTTCCTTTTTCAATATTATTGAAGCATTTATCAGGGTTA
TTGTCTCATGAGCGGATACATATTTGAATGTATTTAGAAAAATAAACAAATAGGGGTTCCGCGCACATTT
CCCCGAAAAGTGCCACCTGACGTCGACGGATCGGGAGATCTCCCGATCCCCTATGGTGCACTCTCAGTAC
AATCTGCTCTGATGCCGCATAGTTAAGCCAGTATCTGCTCCCTGCTTGTGTGTTGGAGGTCGCTGAGTAG
TGCGCGAGCAAAATTTAAGCTACAACAAGGCAAGGCTTGACCGAC
