>Addgene plasmid #13820 | HDAC1 Flag | addgene partial sequence | sequence record 59675 | CMV-F 5'-CGCAAATGGGCGGTAGGCGTG-3'
CTCTCTGGCTACTAGAGAACCCACTGCTTACTGGCTTATCGAAATTAATACGACTCACTATAGGGAGACC
CAAGCTGGCTAGCGTTTAAACTTAAGCTTGGTACCGAGCTCGGATCCGAATTCACGATGGCGCAGACGCA
GGGCACCCGGAGGAAAGTCTGTTACTACTACGACGGGGATGTTGGAAATTACTATTATGGACAAGGCCAC
CCAATGAAGCCTCACCGAATCCGCATGACTCATAATTTGCTGCTCAACTATGGTCTCTACCGAAAAATGG
AAATCTATCGCCCTCACAAAGCCAATGCTGAGGAGATGACCAAGTACCACAGCGATGACTACATTAAATT
CTTGCGCTCCATCCGTCCAGATAACATGTCGGAGTACAGCAAGCAGATGCAGAGATTCAACGTTGGTGAG
GACTGTCCAGTATTCGATGGCCTGTTTGAGTTCTGTCAGTTGTCTACTGGTGGTTCTGTGGCAAGTGCTG
TGAAACTTAATAAGCAGCAGACGGACATCGCTGTGAATTGGGCTGGGGGCCTGCACCATGCAAAGAAGTC
CGAGGCATCTGGCTTCTGTTACGTCAATGATATCGTCTTGGCCATCCTGGAACTGCTAAAGTATCACCAG
AGGGTGCTGTACATTGACATTGATATTCACCATGGTGACGGCGTGGAAGAGGCCTTCTACACCACGGACC
GGGTCATGACTGTGTCCTTTCATAAGTATGGAGAGTACTTCCCAGGAACTGGGGACCTACGGGATATCGG
GGCTGGCAAAGGCAAGTATTATGCTGTTAACTACCCGCTCCGAGACGGGATTGATGACGAGTCCTATGAG
GCCATTTTCAAGCCGGTCATGTCCAAAGTAATGGAGATGTTCAGC
