>Addgene plasmid #13820 | HDAC1 Flag | addgene partial sequence | sequence record 151799 | BGH-rev 5'-TAGAAGGCACAGTCGAGG-3'
CTCTAGATTACTTGTCATCGTCGTCCTTGTAGTCTCCTCCGAATTCGGCCAACTTGACCTCCTCCTTGAC
CCCTTTGGCTTCTGGCTTCTCCTCCTTGGTTTTCTCCTCTTCGGTGACTTCTTTCTTCTCCTCTGGGTCT
TTCTCTTTTTCATCCTCTGTTTTGACTCTCTTGGCTTTTTTGAAGTTGGAAGAGTTCTTGCGGCCCCCCT
CTCCCTCCTCTTCAGAATCGGAGAACTCTTCCTCACAGGCAATTCGTTTGTCAGAGGAGCAGATCGAGAT
GCGCTTGTCAGGGTCGTCTTCGTCCTCATCGCCACTCTCCTCAGGGATGGCGTCCTCAGGAATCGCCTGC
ATTTGGACCCCAGGTGCGTGCGGCAGCATTCTAAGGTTCTCAAACAGTCGCTGTTTGATCTTCTCCAGGT
ACTCATTCGTGTTCTGGTTAGTCATATTGGAAGGACTGATGTGGAGCTTGAAATCTGGTCCAAAGTATTC
AAAGTAGTCATTGTATGGAAGCTCATTAGGGATCTCCGTATCCAGGGCCACAGCTGTCTCATATGTCCAG
CACCGGGCAACGTTACGAATGGTGTAACCACCGCCTCCCAGCATCAGCATAGGCAGGTTAAAGCTCTTGA
CAAATTCCACACACTTGGCGTGTCCTTTGATAGTTAGATTGAAGCAACCTAACCGATCCCCAGATAGGGA
GTCTGAGCCACACTGTAAGACCACCGCACTAGGCTGGAACATCTCCATTACTTTGGACATGACCGGCTTG
AAAATGGCCTCATAGGACTCGTCATCAATCCCGTCTCGGAGCGGGTAGTTAACAGCATAATACTTGCCTT
TGCCAGCCCCGATATCCCGTAGGTCCCCAGTTCCTGGGAAGTACTCTCCATACTTATGAAAGGACACAGT
CAT
